>Addgene plasmid #84361 | mMaroon-PAK-mMaroon | depositor full sequence | sequence record 161459 | mMaroon-PAK-mMaroon sequence 5608 bps
TAGTTATTAATAGTAATCAATTACGGGGTCATTAGTTCATAGCCCATATATGGAGTTCCGCGTTACATAA
CTTACGGTAAATGGCCCGCCTGGCTGACCGCCCAACGACCCCCGCCCATTGACGTCAATAATGACGTATG
TTCCCATAGTAACGCCAATAGGGACTTTCCATTGACGTCAATGGGTGGAGTATTTACGGTAAACTGCCCA
CTTGGCAGTACATCAAGTGTATCATATGCCAAGTACGCCCCCTATTGACGTCAATGACGGTAAATGGCCC
GCCTGGCATTATGCCCAGTACATGACCTTATGGGACTTTCCTACTTGGCAGTACATCTACGTATTAGTCA
TCGCTATTACCATGGTGATGCGGTTTTGGCAGTACATCAATGGGCGTGGATAGCGGTTTGACTCACGGGG
ATTTCCAAGTCTCCACCCCATTGACGTCAATGGGAGTTTGTTTTGGCACCAAAATCAACGGGACTTTCCA
AAATGTCGTAACAACTCCGCCCCATTGACGCAAATGGGCGGTAGGCGTGTACGGTGGGAGGTCTATATAA
GCAGAGCTGGTTTAGTGAACCGTCAGATCCGCTAGCGCTACCGGTCGCCACCATGGTGAGCAAGGGCGAG
GAGCTGATCAAGGAGAACATGCACACCAAGCTGTACCTGACAGGCACCGTGAACAACCACTACTTCGAAT
GCACCGCCGAAGGGGAGGGCAAGCCCTACGAGGGCACCCAGACCAACAGGATCAAGGTGGTGCGCGGAGG
CCCCCTGCCGTTCGCATTCGACATCCTGGCCCCCTGCTTTATGTACGGGAGCAAGACCTTCATTAACCAT
CCACCTGACATTCCCGATTATTTTAAGCAGTCCTTCCCTGAGGGCTTCACATGGGAGAGAACCACCGTTT
ACGAAGACGGGGGCACACTCACTGCTACACAGGACACCAGCCTCCAGGACGGCTGCCTGATCTACAACGT
CCAAGTCAGAGGGGAGAACTTCCCATCCAACGGCCCTGTGATGCAGAAGAAAACACTCGGCTGGGAGGCC
AGTACCGAGACCCTGTACCCCGCTGACGGCAGCCTGGAAGGCAGACTGGACTGGGCCCTGAAGCTCGTGG
GCGGGGGCCACCTGCACTGCAGACTGGAAACCACATACAGATCCAAGAAACCCGCAAAGAACCTCAAGAT
GCCCGGCGTCTATTTTATTGACAGGAGACTGGAAAGAATCAAGGAGGCCGACAATGAGACCTACGTCGAG
CAGCACGAGGTGGCTGTGGCCAGATACTGCGACCTCCCTAGCAAACTGGGGCACAAACTTAATGGCATGG
ACGAGCTGTACAAGTCCGGACTCAGATCTCGAGGAATGAACAAAAAGAAAGAGAAAGAGCGGCCAGAGAT
TTCTCTCCCTGCAGATTTTGAACACACAATTCATGTCGGTGCTGATGCTGTCACAGGGGAGTTTACGGGA
ATACCAGAGCAGTGGGCCCGCTTGCTTCAGACATCAAATATCACTAAGTTGGAGCAGAAGGGATCCGGAA
TGGTGAGCAAGGGCGAGGAGCTGATCAAGGAGAACATGCACACCAAGCTGTACCTGACAGGCACCGTGAA
CAACCACTACTTCGAATGCACCGCCGAAGGGGAGGGCAAGCCCTACGAGGGCACCCAGACCAACAGGATC
AAGGTGGTGCGCGGAGGCCCCCTGCCGTTCGCATTCGACATCCTGGCCCCCTGCTTTATGTACGGGAGCA
AGACCTTCATTAACCATCCACCTGACATTCCCGATTATTTTAAGCAGTCCTTCCCTGAGGGCTTCACATG
GGAGAGAACCACCGTTTACGAAGACGGGGGCACACTCACTGCTACACAGGACACCAGCCTCCAGGACGGC
TGCCTGATCTACAACGTCCAAGTCAGAGGGGAGAACTTCCCATCCAACGGCCCTGTGATGCAGAAGAAAA
CACTCGGCTGGGAGGCCAGTACCGAGACCCTGTACCCCGCTGACGGCAGCCTGGAAGGCAGACTGGACTG
GGCCCTGAAGCTCGTGGGCGGGGGCCACCTGCACTGCAGACTGGAAACCACATACAGATCCAAGAAACCC
GCAAAGAACCTCAAGATGCCCGGCGTCTATTTTATTGACAGGAGACTGGAAAGAATCAAGGAGGCCGACA
ATGAGACCTACGTCGAGCAGCACGAGGTGGCTGTGGCCAGATACTGCGACCTCCCTAGCAAACTGGGGCA
CAAACTTAATGGCATGGACGAGCTGTACAAGTAAGCGGCCGCGACTCTAGATCATAATCAGCCATACCAC
ATTTGTAGAGGTTTTACTTGCTTTAAAAAACCTCCCACACCTCCCCCTGAACCTGAAACATAAAATGAAT
GCAATTGTTGTTGTTAACTTGTTTATTGCAGCTTATAATGGTTACAAATAAAGCAATAGCATCACAAATT
TCACAAATAAAGCATTTTTTTCACTGCATTCTAGTTGTGGTTTGTCCAAACTCATCAATGTATCTTAAGG
CGTAAATTGTAAGCGTTAATATTTTGTTAAAATTCGCGTTAAATTTTTGTTAAATCAGCTCATTTTTTAA
CCAATAGGCCGAAATCGGCAAAATCCCTTATAAATCAAAAGAATAGACCGAGATAGGGT
[37 nt withheld, positions 2650-2686]
AAAGAACGTGGACTCCAACGTCAAAGG
[49 nt withheld, positions 2714-2762]
T
[91 nt withheld, positions 2764-2854]
G
[124 nt withheld, positions 2856-2979]
CAGGTGGCACTTTTCGGGGAAATGTGCGCGGAACCCCTATTTGTTTATTTTTCTAAATACATTCAAATAT
GTATCCGCTCATGAGACAATAACCCTGATAAATGCTTCAATAATATTGAAAAAGGAAGAGTCCTGAGGCG
GAAAGAACCAGCTGTGGAATGTGTGTCAGTTAGGGTGTGGAAAGTCCCCAGGCTCCCCAGCAGGCAGAAG
TATGCAAAGCATGCATCTCAATTAGTCAGCAACCAGGTGTGGAAAGTCCCCAGGCTCCCCAGCAGGCAGA
AGTATGCAAAGCATGCATCTCAATTAGTCAGCAACCATAGTCCCGCCCCTAACTCCGCCCATCCCGCCCC
TAACTCCGCCCAGTTCCGCCCATTCTCCGCCCCATGGCTGACTAATTTTTTTTATTTATGCAGAGGCCGA
GGCCGCCTCGGCCTCTGAGCTATTCCAGAAGTAGTGAGGAGGCTTTTTTGGAGGCCTAGGCTTTTGCAAA
GATCGATCAAGAGACAGGATGAGGATCGTTTCGCATGATTGAACAAGATGGATTGCACGCAGGTTCTCCG
GCCGCTTGGGTGGAGAGGCTATTCGGCTATGACTGGGCACAACAGACAATCGGCTGCTCTGATGCCGCCG
TGTTCCGGCTGTCAGCGCAGGGGCGCCCGGTTCTTTTTGTCAAGACCGACCTGTCCGGTGCCCTGAATGA
ACTGCAAGACGAGGCAGCGCGGCTATCGTGGCTGGCCACGACGGGCGTTCCTTGCGCAGCTGTGCTCGAC
GTTGTCACTGAAGCGGGAAGGGACTGGCTGCTATTGGGCGAAGTGCCGGGGCAGGATCTCCTGTCATCTC
ACCTTGCTCCTGCCGAGAAAGTATCCATCATGGCTGATGCAATGCGGCGGCTGCATACGCTTGATCCGGC
TACCTGCCCATTCGACCACCAAGCGAAACATCGCATCGAGCGAGCACGTACTCGGATGGAAGCCGGTCTT
GTCGATCAGGATGATCTGGACGAAGAGCATCAGGGGCTCGCGCCAGCCGAACTGTTCGCCAGGCTCAAGG
CGAGCATGCCCGACGGCGAGGATCTCGTCGTGACCCATGGCGATGCCTGCTTGCCGAATATCATGGTGGA
AAATGGCCGCTTTTCTGGATTCATCGACTGTGGCCGGCTGGGTGTGGCGGACCGCTATCAGGACATAGCG
TTGGCTACCCGTGATATTGCTGAAGAGCTTGGCGGCGAATGGGCTGACCGCTTCCTCGTGCTTTACGGTA
TCGCCGCTCCCGATTCGCAGCGCATCGCCTTCTATCGCCTTCTTGACGAGTTCTTCTGAGCGGGACTCTG
GGGTTCGAAATGACCGACCAAGCGACGCCCAACCTGCCATCACGAGATTTCGATTCCACCGCCGCCTTCT
ATGAAAGGTTGGGCTTCGGAATCGTTTTCCGGGACGCCGGCTGGATGATCCTCCAGCGCGGGGATCTCAT
GCTGGAGTTCTTCGCCCACCCTAGGGGGAGGCTAACTGAAACACGGAAGGAGACAATACCGGAAGGAACC
CGCGCTATGACGGCAATAAAAAGACAGAATAAAACGCACGGTGTTGGGTCGTTTGTTCATAAACGCGGGG
TTCGGTCCCAGGGCTGGCACTCTGTCGATACCCCACCGAGACCCCATTGGGGCCAATACGCCCGCGTTTC
TTCCTTTTCCCCACCCCACCCCCCAAGTTCGGGTGAAGGCCCAGGGCTCGCAGCCAACGTCGGGGCGGCA
GGCCCTGCCATAGCCTCAGGTTACTCATATATACTTTAGATTGATTTAAAACTTCATTTTTAATTTAAAA
GGATCTAGGTGAAGATCCTTTTTGATAATCTCATGACCAAAATCCCTTAACGTGAGTTTTCGTTCCACTG
AGCGTCAGACCCCGTAGAAAAGATCAAAGGATCTTCTTGAGATCCTTTTTTTCTGCGCGTAATCTGCTGC
TTGCAAACAAAAAAACCACCGCTACCAGCGGTGGTTTGTTTGCCGGATCAAGAGCTACCAACTCTTTTTC
CGAAGGTAACTGGCTTCAGCAGAGCGCAGATACCAAATACTGTCCTTCTAGTGTAGCCGTAGTTAGGCCA
CCACTTCAAGAACTCTGTAGCACCGCCTACATACCTCGCTCTGCTAATCCTGTTACCAGTGGCTGCTGCC
AGTGGCGATAAGTCGTGTCTTACCGGGTTGGACTCAAGACGATAGTTACCGGATAAGGCGCAGCGGTCGG
GCTGAACGGGGGGTTCGTGCACACAGCCCAGCTTGGAGCGAACGACCTACACCGAACTGAGATACCTACA
GCGTGAGCTATGAGAAAGCGCCACGCTTCCCGAAGGGAGAAAGGCGGACAGGTATCCGGTAAGCGGCAGG
GTCGGAACAGGAGAGCGCACGAGGGAGCTTCCAGGGGGAAACGCCTGGTATCTTTATAGTCCTGTCGGGT
TTCGCCACCTCTGACTTGAGCGTCGATTTTTGTGATGCTCGTCAGGGGGGCGGAGCCTATGGAAAAACGC
CAGCAACGCGGCCTTTTTACGGTTCCTGGCCTTTTGCTGGCCTTTTGCTCACATGTTCTTTCCTGCGTTA
TCCCCTGATTCTGTGGATAACCGTATTACCGCCATGCAT
Features (pLannotate 1.2.2; 15 found; start..end, strand, type, name):
     61..364     +  enhancer       CMV enhancer: human cytomegalovirus immediate early enhancer
    365..568     +  promoter       CMV promoter: human cytomegalovirus (CMV) immediate early promoter
    613..1344    +  CDS            mMaroon1: mMaroon1 is a basic (constitutively fluorescent) far red fluorescent protein published in 2016, derived from Entacmaea quadricolor. It is reported to be a rapidly-maturing monomer with high acid sensitivity.
   1330..1530    +  CDS            Pak1 (fragment): PAK1_RAT - Experimental evidence at protein level: Swiss-Prot protein existence level 1. Protein kinase involved in intracellular signaling pathways downstream of integrins and receptor-type kinases that plays an important role in cytoskeleton dynamics, in cell adhesion, migration, proliferation, apoptosis, mitosis, and in vesicle-mediated transport processes. Can directly phosphorylate BAD and protects cells against apoptosis. Activated by interaction with CDC42 and RAC1. Functions as GTPase effector that links the Rho-related GTPases CDC42 and RAC1 to the JNK MAP kinase pathway. Phosphorylat
   1540..2274    +  CDS            mMaroon1: bright, rapidly maturing, monomeric far-red fluorescent protein (Bajar et al., 2016)
   2290..2373    +  CDS            large T antigen (fragment): large T antigen from SV40 (simian virus 40)
   2396..2517    +  polyA_signal   SV40 poly(A) signal: SV40 polyadenylation signal
   2551..2979    -  rep_origin     f1 ori (sequence partly withheld): f1 bacteriophage origin of replication; arrow indicates direction of (+) strand synthesis
   3006..3110    +  promoter       AmpR promoter: bla
   3112..3469    +  promoter       SV40 promoter: SV40 enhancer and early promoter
   3504..4298    +  CDS            NeoR/KanR: aminoglycoside phosphotransferase from Tn5; aph(3')-II (or nptII); confers resistance to neomycin, kanamycin, and G418 (Geneticin®)
   4319..4471    +  CDS            ble (fragment): BLE_KLEPN - Experimental evidence at protein level: Swiss-Prot protein existence level 1. Binding protein with a strong affinity to the bleomycin family of antibiotics. Binds to CL990; an antimitotic-antibiotic compound. From Klebsiella pneumoniae.
   4530..4577    +  polyA_signal   HSV TK poly(A) signal: herpes simplex virus thymidine kinase polyadenylation signal (Cole and Stacy, 1985)
   4668..4684    -  polyA_signal   bGH poly(A) signal (fragment): bovine growth hormone polyadenylation signal
   4906..5494    +  rep_origin     ori: high-copy-number ColE1/pMB1/pBR322/pUC origin of replication
