[The description below was written by a language model from this plasmid's Addgene catalogue record and pLannotate feature annotations shown in this document.]
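Description:
mMaroon-PAK-mMaroon is a mammalian expression plasmid built on the EGFP-C1 backbone, with the original fluorescent protein coding region replaced by a synthetic fusion assembled by Gibson cloning. It replicates in E. coli at high copy from a ColE1/pUC-type origin and also carries an f1 phage origin. Selection relies on a single Tn5 NeoR/KanR gene placed behind both a bacterial (bla-type) promoter and the SV40 enhancer/early promoter and terminated by the HSV TK polyadenylation signal. This gives kanamycin resistance in bacteria and allows G418 selection in mammalian cells. The catalogue lists a total size of about 5.7 kb, while the depositor's full sequence is 5,608 nt.

The payload is driven by the human CMV immediate-early enhancer and promoter and terminated by the SV40 poly(A) signal. It encodes a short fragment of the kinase Pak1, matched by the annotation to the rat protein, flanked at both its N and C termini by copies of mMaroon1, a monomeric, rapidly maturing far-red fluorescent protein derived from Entacmaea quadricolor. Pak1 is an effector that binds the active forms of Cdc42 and Rac1, so this fragment serves as an activity-dependent binding module. According to the record, the construct is the FRET acceptor for a separate Cdc42 donor construct: when Cdc42 is activated and recruits the PAK domain, the mMaroon copies come close to the donor fluorophore. The associated publication concerns simultaneous dual-color fluorescence lifetime imaging with red-shifted proteins. Small annotated fragments (SV40 large T antigen, ble, bGH poly(A)) appear to be backbone remnants or partial annotation matches rather than functional elements.
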