Addgene plasmid #84361: mMaroon-PAK-mMaroon
Purpose: FRET acceptor for Cdc42 donor, flanked with the far-red FP mMaroon
Depositing lab: Ryohei Yasuda. Depositing organization: Max Planck Florida Institute. Publication: Simultaneous dual-color fluorescence lifetime imaging with novel red-shifted fluorescent proteins. Laviv T, Kim BB, Chu J, Lam AJ, Lin MZ, Yasuda R. Nat Methods. 2016 Oct 31. doi: 10.1038/nmeth.4046. PubMed 27798609.
Backbone
  Vector backbone: EGFP-C1
  Backbone size w/o insert (bp): 4000
  Total vector size (bp): 5700
  Vector type: Mammalian Expression
Growth in bacteria
  Bacterial resistance: Kanamycin, 50 μg/mL
  Growth temperature: 37°C
  Growth strain: DH5alpha
  Copy number: High Copy
Gene/Insert
  Gene/Insert name: mMaroon-PAK-mMaroon
  Species: Synthetic
  Insert size (bp): 1659
  Promoter: CMV
  Tag / fusion protein: mMaroon flanking PAK domain on N and C terminus
  Cloning method: Gibson Cloning
  Sequencing primers: 5′ GGAGGTCTATATAAGCAGAGC; 3′ GCAAGTAAAACCTCTACAAATG
Terms and licenses: Academic/Nonprofit Terms; Industry Terms: Not Available to Industry
How to cite: mMaroon-PAK-mMaroon was a gift from Ryohei Yasuda (Addgene plasmid # 84361 ; http://n2t.net/addgene:84361 ; RRID:Addgene_84361)
