>Addgene plasmid #84361 | mMaroon-PAK-mMaroon | addgene partial sequence | sequence record 165178 | CMV-F 5'-CGCAAATGGGCGGTAGGCGTG-3'
GCAGAGCTGGTTTAGTGAACCGTCAGATCCGCTAGCGCTACCGGTCGCCACCATGGTGAGCAAGGGCGAG
GAGCTGATCAAGGAGAACATGCACACCAAGCTGTACCTGACAGGCACCGTGAACAACCACTACTTCGAAT
GCACCGCCGAAGGGGAGGGCAAGCCCTACGAGGGCACCCAGACCAACAGGATCAAGGTGGTGCGCGGAGG
CCCCCTGCCGTTCGCATTCGACATCCTGGCCCCCTGCTTTATGTACGGGAGCAAGACCTTCATTAACCAT
CCACCTGACATTCCCGATTATTTTAAGCAGTCCTTCCCTGAGGGCTTCACATGGGAGAGAACCACCGTTT
ACGAAGACGGGGGCACACTCACTGCTACACAGGACACCAGCCTCCAGGACGGCTGCCTGATCTACAACGT
CCAAGTCAGAGGGGAGAACTTCCCATCCAACGGCCCTGTGATGCAGAAGAAAACACTCGGCTGGGAGGCC
AGTACCGAGACCCTGTACCCCGCTGACGGCAGCCTGGAAGGCAGACTGGACTGGGCCCTGAAGCTCGTGG
GCGGGGGCCACCTGCACTGCAGACTGGAAACCACATACAGATCCAAGAAACCCGCAAAGAACCTCAAGAT
GCCCGGCGTCTATTTTATTGACAGGAGACTGGAAAGAATCAAGGAGGCCGACAATGAGACCTACGTCGAG
CAGCACGAGGTGGCTGTGGCCAGATACTGCGACCTCCCTAGCAAACTGGGGCACAAACTTAATGGCATGG
ACGAGCTGTACAAGTCCGGACTCAGATCTCGAGGAATGAACAAA
