>Addgene plasmid #84361 | mMaroon-PAK-mMaroon | addgene partial sequence | sequence record 165179 | SV40pA-R 5'-GAAATTTGTGATGCTATTGC-3'
ACAAGTTAACAACAACAATTGCATTCATTTTATGTTTCAGGTTCAGGGGGAGGTGTGGGAGGTTTTTTAA
AGCAAGTAAAACCTCTACAAATGTGGTATGGCTGATTATGATCTAGAGTCGCGGCCGCTTACTTGTACAG
CTCGTCCATGCCATTAAGTTTGTGCCCCAGTTTGCTAGGGAGGTCGCAGTATCTGGCCACAGCCACCTCG
TGCTGCTCGACGTAGGTCTCATTGTCGGCCTCCTTGATTCTTTCCAGTCTCCTGTCAATAAAATAGACGC
CGGGCATCTTGAGGTTCTTTGCGGGTTTCTTGGATCTGTATGTGGTTTCCAGTCTGCAGTGCAGGTGGCC
CCCGCCCACGAGCTTCAGGGCCCAGTCCAGTCTGCCTTCCAGGCTGCCGTCAGCGGGGTACAGGGTCTCG
GTACTGGCCTCCCAGCCGAGTGTTTTCTTCTGCATCACAGGGCCGTTGGATGGGAAGTTCTCCCCTCTGA
CTTGGACGTTGTAGATCAGGCAGCCGTCCTGGAGGCTGGTGTCCTGTGTAGCAGTGAGTGTGCCCCCGTC
TTCGTAAACGGTGGTTCTCTCCCATGTGAAGCCCTCAGGGAAGGACTGCTTAAAATAATCGGGAATGTCA
GGTGGATGGTTAATGAAGGTCTTGCTCCCGTACATAAAGCAGGGGGCCAGGATGTCGAATGCGAACGGCA
GGGGGCCTCCGCGCACCACCTTGATCCTGTTGGTCTGGGTGCCCTCGTAGGGCTTGCCCTCCCCTTCGGC
GGTGCATTCGAAGTAGTGGTTGTTCACGGTGCCTGTCAGGTACAGCTTGGTGTGCATGTTCTCCTTGATC
AGCTCCTCGCCCTTGCTCACCATTCCGG
